>Addgene plasmid #133651 | ZJOM73 | addgene full sequence | sequence record 292109 | Addgene NGS Result
ATTTAGGTGACACTATAGAACGCGGCCGCCAGCTGAAGCTTCTAACTATAATAACTGGTAGCTTTGTCAC
TCGTACCAGGAAAAGTGAAGATTAAACTGAATTTTAAAATGAACGATCGATTAGTTACGGAAGAGCAAGA
GTTGTTTACAAAATTGCGCGAGATTGTAGGTTCAAGTATTCGCTTTTGGGAGGAACAACTGTTTTATCAA
GTTCAAGATGTAAGCACCATAGAAAACCACGTCATTCTCAGTTTAAAATGTACAATTTTAACGGATGCTC
AGATAAGTACGTTCATAAGCAAACCCAGAGAGCTTCATACGCATGCCAAAGGATATCCTGAAATCTATTA
CCTTTCCGAGTTATCAACAACTGTCAATTTTTTTTCTAAAGAGGGAAACTATGTCGAAATAAGCCAGGTT
ATTCCTCATTTTAATGAATATTTTTCCTCTTTAATAGTGTCTCAATTGGAATTTGAATACCCGATGGTCT
TCTCCATGATTTCAAGGCTCCGATTGAAGTGGCAACAAAGTTCGCTCGCTCCGATATCCTACGCCCTAAC
GAGCAATTCAGTACTTCTTCCAATAATGCTTAACATGATTGCCCAAGACAAATCTTCAACAACCGCGTAT
CAAATTCTGTGTCGAAGAAGAGGTCCTCCAATTCAGAATTTTCAAATTTTTTCCTTACCGGCTGTAACGT
ACAATAAGTAGCATGCATAAAATATAATTTAATCAAATACTTTTGGGCAATTAAAATTTTAGTTAACAAT
AGTTATGCAATGCGCTTTATGTTCATATGATACCGTTTATAAGCTATTGCCATATCCTTATCTTATTGCT
TCCAGTAGCCTCGAGTCGACCACTAAAAAGATGTCACTTAAGACGGAAATTATGTAGCTGCACTTCTTTT
TTAACAAGTTCGGTCGGCCCTTCAAGTTCTCCTTTCTAAAGCCTCATTATTTATTGCGTAGATGCTAAAT
GTTATCGCGGTTTAGCTTGCATGTTACGTTTCCGTTTTAGAACCTGGTCGAGTAGCGAATAATGTCTTCA
GTTGATGTACTGTTAACAGTAGGTAAGTTGGATGCCTCATTGGCGTTACTGACTACTCAGGATCATCATG
TTATTGAGTTTCCTACAGTATTATTACCAGAAAATGTTAAAGCTGGATCTATCATAAAAATGCAAGTTTC
ACAAAATTTAGAGGAGGAAAAAAAACAAAGGAATCATTTTAAGAGTATACAAGCCAAAATTTTGGAGAAG
TATGGTACCCATAAACCGGAGAGCCCAGTTTTGAAAATTGTTAACGTTACGCAAACGAGCTGTGTTCTAG
CATGGGATCCATTGAAACTTGGCTCAGCAAAATTGAAATCACTGATCCTTTATAGGAAGGGAATACGTTC
AATGGTAATTCCAAATCCATTCAAAGTGACTACCACGAAAATATCCGGTCTTTCCGTTGATACGCCATAC
GAATTTCAATTGAAACTGATAACCACGTCAGGAACATTATGGTCTGAAAAGGTTATATTGCGTACACATA
AGATGACTGACATGTCTGGTATCACTGTATGTTTGGGTCCATTGGATCCATTGAAAGAAATTTCAGACTT
ACAGATATCCCAATGTTTGTCTCACATCGGGGCGAGACCTTTACAACGTCATGTTGCGATAGATACTACG
CATTTTGTCTGTAACGATCTAGACAATGAAGAAAGCAATGAAGAGCTTATAAGGGCAAAACATAACAACA
TACCAATTGTCAGACCGGAATGGGTGAGAGCTTGTGAGGTTGAGAAAAGAATCGTTGGTGTTAGAGGATT
TTACTTAGATGCAGATCAAAGTATACTGAAAAACTACACATTCCCACCAGTTAATGAGGAAGAACTTTCG
TACTCAAAGGAGAATGAGCCGGTAGCCGAAGTAGCGGATGAAAATAAGATGCCCGAGGACACAACAGATG
TCGAACAGGTTGCATCACCTAATGACAATGAGAGTAATCCTTCAGAAGCTAAGGAACAAGGAGAAAAGAG
TGGACATGAAACTGCCCCAGTAAGTCCTGTAGAAGATCCATTGCATGCTTCGACGGCTTTGGAGAATGAA
ACCACCATCGAAACCGTCAACCCCTCCGTAAGAAGTTTGAAAAGCGAACCTGTTGGTACTCCCAATATAG
AGGAAAACAAAGCGGACTCTTCCGCAGAAGCCGTGGTAGAAGAACCGAATGAAGCTGTGGCTGAAAGTTC
TCCAAATGAAGAAGCAACGGGACAGAAAAGTGAGGATACCGATACACATTCTAACGAACAAGCTGATAAT
GGATTTGTACAGACTGAAGAAGTAGCTGAAAACAACATAACCACAGAAAGTGCAGGGGAAAATAACGAAC
CTGCAGATGATGCAGCAATGGAATTTGGACGTCCAGAAGCTGAAATTGAAACTCCAGAAGTAAATGAGTC
TATAGAAGATGCCAATGAACCTGCGGAGGATTCCAATGAACCTGTGGAGGATTCCAACAAACCTGTGAAG
GATTCCAACAAACCTGTGGAGGATTCCAACAAACCTGTGGAGGATTCCAACAAACCTGTGGAGGATTCCA
ACAAACCTGTGGAGGATGCCAATGAACCTGTGGAAGATACCAGTGAACCTGTGGAGGATGCCGGTGAACC
CGTACAAGAAACCAACGAGTTTACTACCGACATTGCCTCTCCAAGACATCAAGAAGAAGATATAGAACTT
GAAGCCGAACCTAAAGATGCTACCGAAAGTGTTGCAGTCGAGCCATCCAATGAAGATGTAAAACCAGAAG
AAAAAGGTTCAGAGGCAGAAGACGATATCAACAACGTTTCCAAGGAGGCTGCCTCTGGTGAGAGTACTAC
CCACCAAAAAACTGAGGCCTCTGCTTCTCTTGAAAGCAGTGCCGTCACGGAAGAACAAGAGACAACGGAA
GCCGAAGTAAATACAGATGACGTTTTGTCCACTAAAGAAGCTAAAAAAAATACTGGCAACAGCAACAGTA
ATAAGAAGAAGAATAAGAAGAATAAGAAGAAAGGGAAAAAGAAAGCTTCGTACGCTGCAGGTCGTGGGAT
TCCTGGGTTAATTAACATCGCTAGCATGGTGAGCAAGGGCGAGGAGGATAACATGGCCATCATCAAGGAG
TTCATGCGCTTCAAGGTGCACATGGAGGGCTCCGTGAACGGCCACGAGTTCGAGATCGAGGGCGAGGGCG
AGGGCCGCCCCTACGAGGGCACCCAGACCGCCAAGCTGAAGGTGACCAAGGGTGGCCCCCTGCCCTTCGC
CTGGGACATCCTGTCCCCTCAGTTCATGTACGGCTCCAAGGCCTACGTGAAGCACCCCGCCGACATCCCC
GACTACTTGAAGCTGTCCTTCCCCGAGGGCTTCAAGTGGGAGCGCGTGATGAACTTCGAGGACGGCGGCG
TGGTGACCGTGACCCAGGACTCCTCCCTGCAGGACGGCGAGTTCATCTACAAGGTGAAGCTGCGCGGCAC
CAACTTCCCCTCCGACGGCCCCGTAATGCAGAAGAAGACCATGGGCTGGGAGGCCTCCTCCGAGCGGATG
TACCCCGAGGACGGCGCCCTGAAGGGCGAGATCAAGCAGAGGCTGAAGCTGAAGGACGGCGGCCACTACG
ACGCTGAGGTCAAGACCACCTACAAGGCCAAGAAGCCCGTGCAGCTGCCCGGCGCCTACAACGTCAACAT
CAAGTTGGACATCACCTCCCACAACGAGGACTACACCATCGTGGAACAGTACGAACGCGCCGAGGGCCGC
CACTCCACCGGCGGCATGGACGAGCTGTACAAGTAGCCTAGGTGAGGCGCGCCACTTCTAAATAAGCGAA
TTTCTTATGATTTATGATTTTTATTATTAAATAAGTTATAAAAAAAATAAGTGTATACAAATTTTAAAGT
GACTCTTAGGTTTTAAAACGAAAATTCTTATTCTTGAGTAACTCTTTCCTGTAGGTCAGGTTGCTTTCTC
AGGTATAGTATGAGGTCGCTCTTATTGACCACACCTCTACCGGCAGATCCGCTAGGGATAACAGGGTAAT
ATCTGCAGGTCGACAACCCTTAATATAACTTCGTATAATGTATGCTATACGAAGTTATTAGGTCTAGAGC
GGCCGCGGAACGATCATTCACTATATATATATCAATTTATATATACGTATGTGTAATTGAAGAAAGATAC
GTTTTTTCCTCTATTGAGAGGCCTGCTGGATGAATAGCTTTACCTTTTCTAAATCCTTGATACCATCAGT
CTCTACTCCTCCACTTACATCGACACCGATCGCATTTGGTAACATATTAATGGCAACAGAAACGTTATCA
GGATTCAATCCACCAGCGATAATGAATTTTATCTCGGGATGACTTGCAGACCAACTGGAAATTGCACTCC
AATTCAATTTCTCACCAGTGCCACCTTCACCAGAATCGAACAACGTCAGCACATTGTCTACGTGTTCATA
CAGGTCCAGTAGTAATTCACAATCCTGTGGGAACTGGAACCTCTTAATGATTGGAATTGAAGATGGGATC
AAAGATCTGTATTCTTTAATATCTTCATCTCCATGTAATTGTATCACATCTAGATTATATTCGTGGTACA
GTTGAAGGACATCATCAACGGACTGATTTCTAAACACCCCGACTAGTTTAGTACCTTTCACGTTCTCTTG
TTGGTGAACTGCAGTTGAAATACCTTTCGCAACAGATGAGTCAATGGTTCTTTTCCTACCGGGAACACAA
ATGATACCTAAGTAATCAGCACCATCATCCACAGCAGTCTTTGCAGCTTCAACGGTTTGCAAACCACACA
CTTTAACGAGCATCACAGTAGATTTCGCAAGAGGGTAGCTCGCTCAGAGTACCCAAGTAAATGATTAGTA
AACTGATGTTTGATAGTTCAATTTTTCAATGAAATAACCTTATATTAAAATTGATATTACTATTATACAA
AAATAAAGAATAAAGGATTTGAGTTTATACATAAAATACCATTATTATTTGTTCAGTGAGAGATACTGGG
GTATATGGGATGTGTGTAGTGATACCATGCAATCATGTATCAAACATGGGCCCGGTACCGAGCTCTCGAG
AACCCTTAATATAACTTCGTATAATGTATGCTATACGAAGTTATTAGGTGATATCAGATCCACTAGTGGC
CTATGCGGCCGCGGATCTGCCGGTCTCCCTATAGTGAGTCGTATTAATTTCGATAAGCCAGGTTAACCTG
CATTAATGAATCGGCCAACGCGCGGGGAGAGGCGGTTTGCGTATTGGGCGCTCTTCCGCTTCCTCGCTCA
CTGACTCGCTGCGCTCGGTCGTTCGGCTGCGGCGAGCGGTATCAGCTCACTCAAAGGCGGTAATACGGTT
ATCCACAGAATCAGGGGATAACGCAGGAAAGAACATGTGAGCAAAAGGCCAGCAAAAGGCCAGGAACCGT
AAAAAGGCCGCGTTGCTGGCGTTTTTCCATAGGCTCCGCCCCCCTGACGAGCATCACAAAAATCGACGCT
CAAGTCAGAGGTGGCGAAACCCGACAGGACTATAAAGATACCAGGCGTTTCCCCCTGGAAGCTCCCTCGT
GCGCTCTCCTGTTCCGACCCTGCCGCTTACCGGATACCTGTCCGCCTTTCTCCCTTCGGGAAGCGTGGCG
CTTTCTCATAGCTCACGCTGTAGGTATCTCAGTTCGGTGTAGGTCGTTCGCTCCAAGCTGGGCTGTGTGC
ACGAACCCCCCGTTCAGCCCGACCGCTGCGCCTTATCCGGTAACTATCGTCTTGAGTCCAACCCGGTAAG
ACACGACTTATCGCCACTGGCAGCAGCCACTGGTAACAGGATTAGCAGAGCGAGGTATGTAGGCGGTGCT
ACAGAGTTCTTGAAGTGGTGGCCTAACTACGGCTACACTAGAAGAACAGTATTTGGTATCTGCGCTCTGC
TGAAGCCAGTTACCTTCGGAAAAAGAGTTGGTAGCTCTTGATCCGGCAAACAAACCACCGCTGGTAGCGG
TGGTTTTTTTGTTTGCAAGCAGCAGATTACGCGCAGAAAAAAAGGATCTCAAGAAGATCCTTTGATCTTT
TCTACGGGGTCTGACGCTCAGTGGAACGAAAACTCACGTTAAGGGATTTTGGTCATGAGATTATCAAAAA
GGATCTTCACCTAGATCCTTTTAAATTAAAAATGAAGTTTTAAATCAATCTAAAGTATATATGAGTAAAC
TTGGTCTGACAGTTACCAATGCTTAATCAGTGAGGCACCTATCTCAGCGATCTGTCTATTTCGTTCATCC
ATAGTTGCCTGACTCCCCGTCGTGTAGATAACTACGATACGGGAGGGCTTACCATCTGGCCCCAGTGCTG
CAATGATACCGCGAGACCCACGCTCACCGGCTCCAGATTTATCAGCAATAAACCAGCCAGCCGGAAGGGC
CGAGCGCAGAAGTGGTCCTGCAACTTTATCCGCCTCCATCCAGTCTATTAATTGTTGCCGGGAAGCTAGA
GTAAGTAGTTCGCCAGTTAATAGTTTGCGCAACGTTGTTGCCATTGCTACAGGCATCGTGGTGTCACGCT
CGTCGTTTGGTATGGCTTCATTCAGCTCCGGTTCCCAACGATCAAGGCGAGTTACATGATCCCCCATGTT
GTGCAAAAAAGCGGTTAGCTCCTTCGGTCCTCCGATCGTTGTCAGAAGTAAGTTGGCCGCAGTGTTATCA
CTCATGGTTATGGCAGCACTGCATAATTCTCTTACTGTCATGCCATCCGTAAGATGCTTTTCTGTGACTG
GTGAGTACTCAACCAAGTCATTCTGAGAATAGTGTATGCGGCGACCGAGTTGCTCTTGCCCGGCGTCAAT
ACGGGATAATACCGCGCCACATAGCAGAACTTTAAAAGTGCTCATCATTGGAAAACGTTCTTCGGGGCGA
AAACTCTCAAGGATCTTACCGCTGTTGAGATCCAGTTCGATGTAACCCACTCGTGCACCCAACTGATCTT
CAGCATCTTTTACTTTCACCAGCGTTTCTGGGTGAGCAAAAACAGGAAGGCAAAATGCCGCAAAAAAGGG
AATAAGGGCGACACGGAAATGTTGAATACTCATACTCTTCCTTTTTCAATATTATTGAAGCATTTATCAG
GGTTATTGTCTCATGAGCGGATACATATTTGAATGTATTTAGAAAAATAAACAAATAGGGGTTCCGCGCA
CATTTCCCCGAAAAGTGCCACCTGACGTCTAAGAAACCATTATTATCATGACATTAACCTATAAAAATAG
GCGTATCACGAGGCCCTTTCGTCTCGCGCGTTTCGGTGATGACGGTGAAAACCTCTGACACATGCAGCTC
CCGGAGACGGTCACAGCTTGTCTGTAAGCGGATGCCGGGAGCAGACAAGCCCGTCAGGGCGCGTCAGCGG
GTGTTGGCGGGTGTCGGGGCTGGCTTAACTATGCGGCATCAGAGCAGATTGTACTGAGAGTGCACCATAT
GGACATATTGTCGTTAGAACGCGGCTACAATTAATACATAACCTTATGTATCATACACATACG
Features (pLannotate 1.2.2; 15 found; start..end, strand, type, name):
      1..19      +  promoter       SP6 promoter: promoter for bacteriophage SP6 RNA polymerase
     70..708     +  CDS            REC102 (fragment): TO6BL_YEAST - Experimental evidence at protein level: Swiss-Prot protein existence level 1. Required for formation of the SPO11-mediated double-strand breaks (DSBs) that initiate meiotic recombination. May mediate the interaction between SPO11 subunits during meiosis. Also needed for homolog chromosome pairing, synaptonemal complex formation, and for the proper timing of the first meiotic division. Not required for mitosis and mitotic DNA repair mechanisms. From Saccharomyces cerevisiae (strain ATCC 204508 / S288c) (Baker's yeast).
   1042..3009    +  CDS            CHS5: CHS5_YEAST - Also known as CAL3. Experimental evidence at protein level: Swiss-Prot protein existence level 1. Component of the CHS5/6 complex which mediates export of specific cargo proteins, including chitin synthase CHS3. Also involved in targeting FUS1 to sites of polarized growth. From Saccharomyces cerevisiae (strain ATCC 204508 / S288c) (Baker's yeast).
   3106..3816    +  CDS            mCherry: monomeric derivative of DsRed fluorescent protein (Shaner et al., 2004) mammalian codon-optimized
   3846..4033    +  terminator     ADH1 terminator: S. cerevisiae ADH1; transcription terminator for the S. cerevisiae alcohol dehydrogenase 1 (ADH1) gene
   4085..4118    -  protein_bind   loxP: Cre-mediated recombination occurs in the 8-bp core sequence (GCATACAT). Cre recombinase
   4214..4843    -  CDS            TRP1: TRPF_KLULA - Protein inferred from homology: Swiss-Prot protein existence level 3. From Kluyveromyces lactis (strain ATCC 8585 / CBS 2359 / DSM 70799 / NBRC 1267 / NRRL Y-1140 / WM37) (Yeast) (Candida sphaerica).
   5121..5154    -  protein_bind   loxP: Cre-mediated recombination occurs in the 8-bp core sequence (GCATACAT). Cre recombinase
   5208..5226    -  promoter       T7 promoter: promoter for bacteriophage T7 RNA polymerase
   5248..5301    -  CDS            lacI (fragment): lac repressor; lacI; The lac repressor binds to the lac operator to inhibit transcription in E. coli. This inhibition can be relieved by adding lactose or isopropyl-β-D-thiogalactopyranoside (IPTG).
   5484..6072    -  rep_origin     ori: high-copy-number ColE1/pMB1/pBR322/pUC origin of replication
   6243..7103    -  CDS            AmpR: β-lactamase; bla; confers resistance to ampicillin, carbenicillin, and related antibiotics
   7104..7208    -  promoter       AmpR promoter: bla
   7303..7338    +  CDS            rop (fragment): Rop protein, which maintains plasmids at low copy number; rop
   7440..7491    +  misc_feature   bom (fragment): basis of mobility region from pBR322
