[The description below was written by a language model from this plasmid's Addgene catalogue record and pLannotate feature annotations shown in this document.]
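Description:
ZJOM73 is a 7.5 kb yeast integrating plasmid built on the Clhn-mCherry-Trp backbone. It places an additional copy of CHS5 fused to mCherry into the Saccharomyces cerevisiae genome, giving a fluorescent marker for the late Golgi/early endosome. It is propagated in E. coli through a high-copy ColE1/pUC-type origin and selected with ampicillin via the β-lactamase gene. The feature table shows no yeast replication origin or centromere, which fits its stated use as an integrating vector. Small fragments of lacI, rop and bom, together with flanking SP6 and T7 promoters, appear to be leftovers of the parental cloning vector.

The payload, recorded as p1k-CHS5-mCherry and assembled by Gibson cloning, carries the complete CHS5 open reading frame, which encodes a component of the Chs5/6 cargo-export complex. About 1 kb of upstream sequence precedes the coding region. This stretch includes a fragment annotated as REC102, and it probably corresponds to the "p1k" in the insert name and supplies the native CHS5 promoter, although the record does not state the promoter explicitly. CHS5 is joined at its C terminus to mCherry through a short linker region, and the fusion is followed by the ADH1 terminator.

Downstream, in the opposite orientation, lies the Kluyveromyces lactis TRP1 gene, the auxotrophic marker for selecting integrants in trp1 strains. TRP1 is flanked by two loxP sites, an arrangement that would in principle allow Cre-mediated excision and marker recycling. The record does not state the integration locus or how the plasmid is linearised. The plasmid belongs to a validated set of fluorescent-protein organelle markers for live-cell imaging and colocalisation studies in budding yeast.
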