Addgene plasmid #133651: ZJOM73
Purpose: Integration of CHS5-mCherry as an additional copy in genome, use auxotrophic marker TRP1(Kluyveromyces lactis). Marker for yeast late golgi/early endosome.
Depositing lab: Zhiping Xie. Depositing organization: Shanghai Jiao Tong University. Publication: A Validated Set of Fluorescent-Protein-Based Markers for Major Organelles in Yeast (Saccharomyces cerevisiae). Zhu J, Zhang ZT, Tang SW, Zhao BS, Li H, Song JZ, Li D, Xie Z. MBio. 2019 Sep 3;10(5). pii: mBio.01691-19. doi: 10.1128/mBio.01691-19. PubMed 31481383.
Backbone
  Vector backbone: Clhn-mCherry-Trp
  Vector type: Yeast Expression
Growth in bacteria
  Bacterial resistance: Ampicillin, 100 μg/mL
  Growth temperature: 37°C
  Growth strain: DH5alpha
  Copy number: Unknown
Gene/Insert
  Gene/Insert name: p1k-CHS5-mCherry
  Species: S. cerevisiae (budding yeast)
  Insert size (bp): 3000
  Entrez Gene: CHS5 (a.k.a. YLR330W, CAL3)
  Tag / fusion protein: mCherry (C terminal on insert)
  Cloning method: Gibson Cloning
Terms and licenses: Academic/Nonprofit Terms; Industry Terms: Not Available to Industry
How to cite: ZJOM73 was a gift from Zhiping Xie (Addgene plasmid # 133651 ; http://n2t.net/addgene:133651 ; RRID:Addgene_133651)
